Addgene plasmid #27799: C5A
Depositing lab: Steven Vogel. Depositing organization: National Institute on Alcohol Abuse & Alcoholism (NIAAA). Publication: Cerulean, Venus, and VenusY67C FRET reference standards. Koushik SV, Chen H, Thaler C, Puhl HL, Vogel SS. Biophys J. 2006 Dec 15. 91(12):L99-L101. 10.1529/biophysj.106.096206 PubMed 17040988.
Backbone
  Vector backbone: pEGFP C1
  Backbone size w/o insert (bp): 3984
  Vector type: Mammalian Expression ; FRET donor control
  Selectable markers: Neomycin (select with G418)
Growth in bacteria
  Bacterial resistance: Kanamycin, 50 μg/mL
  Growth temperature: 37°C
  Growth strain: DH5alpha
  Copy number: High Copy
Gene/Insert
  Gene/Insert name: Cerulean-5-Amber (alt name: C5A)
  Insert size (bp): 1435
  Tag / fusion protein: Cerulean (N terminal on insert); Amber (C terminal on insert)
  Cloning method: Restriction Enzyme; 5′ cloning site Nhe 1 (not destroyed); 3′ cloning site Bam HI (not destroyed)
  Sequencing primers: 5′ CCAAAATCAACGGGACTTTCC; 3′ CAGGTTCAGGGGGAGGTGTGG
Terms and licenses: Academic/Nonprofit Terms; Industry Terms: Not Available to Industry
Depositor comments: Control for fluorescence lifetime measurements (FLIM) This construct contains Cerulean attached via a 5 amino acid linker to Amber. Amber was generated by mutating Tyrosine 67 in Venus to Cysteine. See supplemental methods section in associated paper for more details on plasmid construction.
How to cite: C5A was a gift from Steven Vogel (Addgene plasmid # 27799 ; http://n2t.net/addgene:27799 ; RRID:Addgene_27799)
