[The description below was written by a language model from this plasmid's Addgene catalogue record.]
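Description:
C5A is a mammalian expression plasmid built on the pEGFP-C1 backbone (about 4.0 kb without insert) that encodes a tandem fluorescent-protein fusion, Cerulean-5-Amber, used as a donor-only reference in FRET experiments. It is maintained in E. coli as a high-copy plasmid under kanamycin selection. The same backbone provides neomycin resistance, so transfected mammalian cells can be selected with G418. The record does not explicitly name the promoter or origins of replication. pEGFP-C1-type vectors conventionally drive expression from the CMV immediate-early promoter, but no feature table is supplied to confirm the regulatory elements here.

The roughly 1.4 kb insert was cloned between NheI and BamHI sites, both of which are retained. It consists of Cerulean, a cyan fluorescent protein commonly used as a FRET donor, at the N terminus, joined by a five-amino-acid linker to Amber at the C terminus. Amber is a Venus derivative in which tyrosine 67 has been changed to cysteine. This residue is part of the chromophore-forming tripeptide, and the variant is intended to serve as a non-accepting stand-in for Venus. The fusion therefore places Cerulean in the same molecular context as a matched Cerulean–Venus construct with the same linker, but without a functional acceptor for energy transfer.

According to the depositor, the construct serves as a control for fluorescence lifetime imaging (FLIM) measurements. It supplies the unquenched donor baseline against which lifetimes or intensities from Cerulean–Venus FRET standards can be compared.
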