>Addgene plasmid #27799 | C5A | addgene partial sequence | sequence record 34815 | 27799 with pEXFP-3
ATTAAGCTGCATAAACAGTTAACAACAACAATTGCATTCATTTTATGTTTCAGGTTCAGGGGGAGGTGTG
GGAGGTTTTTTAAAGCAAGTAAAACCTCTACAAATGTGGTATGGCTGATTATGATCAGTTATCTAGATCC
GGTGGATCCCGGGCCCGCGGTACCGTCGACTGCAGCCTTGTACAGCTCGTCCATGCCGAGAGTGATCCCG
GCGGCGGTCACGAACTCCAGCAGGACCATGTGATCGCGCTTCTCGTTGGGGTCTTTGCTCAGCTTGGACT
GGTAGCTCAGGTAGTGGTTGTCGGGCAGCAGCACGGGGCCGTCGCCGATGGGGGTGTTCTGCTGGTAGTG
GTCGGCGAGCTGCACGCCGCCGTCCTCGATGTTGTGGCGGATCTTGAAGTTGGCCTTGATGCCGTTCTTC
TGCTTGTCGGCGGTGATATAGACGTTGTGGCTGTTGTAGTTGTACTCCAGCTTGTGCCCCAGGATGTTGC
CGTCCTCCTTGAAGTCGATGCCCTTCAGCTCGATGCGGTTCACCAGGGTGTCGCCCTCGAACTTCACCTC
GGCGCGGGTCTTGTAGTTGCCGTCGTCCTTGAAGAAGATGGTGCGCTCCTGGACGTAGCCTTCGGGCATG
GCGGACTTGAAGAAGTCGTGCTGCTTCATGTGGTCGGGGTAGCGGGCGAAGCACTGCAGGCCGCAGCCGA
GGGTGGTCACGAGGGTGGGCCAGGGCACGGGCAGCTTGCCGGTGGTGCAGATGAGCTTCAGGGTCAGCTT
GCCGTAGGTGGCATCGCCCTCGCCCTCGCCGGACACGCTGAACTTGTGGCCGTTTA
