>Addgene plasmid #27799 | C5A | addgene partial sequence | sequence record 34816 | 27799 with CMV-F
CAGAGCTGGTTTAGTGAACCGTCAGATCCGCTAGCGCTACCGGTCGCCACCATGGTGAGCAAGGGCGAGG
AGCTGTTCACCGGGGTGGTGCCCATCCTGGTCGAGCTGGACGGCGACGTAAACGGCCACAAGTTCAGCGT
GTCCGGCGAGGGCGAGGGCGATGCCACCTACGGCAAGCTGACCCTGAAGTTCATCTGCACCACCGGCAAG
CTGCCCGTGCCCTGGCCCACCCTCGTGACCACCCTGACCTGGGGCGTGCAGTGCTTCGCCCGCTACCCCG
ACCACATGAAGCAGCACGACTTCTTCAAGTCCGCCATGCCCGAAGGCTACGTCCAGGAGCGCACCATCTT
CTTCAAGGACGACGGCAACTACAAGACCCGCGCCGAGGTGAAGTTCGAGGGCGACACCCTGGTGAACCGC
ATCGAGCTGAAGGGCATCGACTTCAAGGAGGACGGCAACATCCTGGGGCACAAGCTGGAGTACAACGCCA
TCAGCGACAACGTCTATATCACCGCCGACAAGCAGAAGAACGGCATCAAGGCCAACTTCAAGATCCGCCA
CAACATCGAGGACGGCAGCGTGCAGCTCGCCGACCACTACCAGCAGAACACCCCCATCGGCGACGGCCCC
GTGCTGCTGCCCGACAACCACTACCTGAGCACCCAGTCCAAGCTGAGCAAAGACCCCAACGAGAAGCGCG
ATCACATGGTCCTGCTGGAGTTCGTGACCGCCGCCGGGATCACTCTCGGCATGGACGAGCTGTACAAGTC
CGGACTCAGATCTGTGAGCAAGGGCGAGGAGCTGTTCACCGG
